>Addgene plasmid #108822 | pBW2698_pCAG-PV1-pMag-L1-iCre-257C-BGHpA | depositor full sequence | sequence record 205103 | Full Sequence
CCCAAGCTTGGCGTAATCATGGTCATAGCTGTTTCCTGTGTGAAATTGTTATCCGCTCACAATTCCACAC
AACATACGAGCCGGAAGCATAAAGTGTAAAGCCTGGGGTGCCTAATGAGTGAGCTAACTCACATTAATTG
CGTTGCGCTCACTGCCCGCTTTCCAGTCGGGAAACCTGTCGTGCCAGCGGATCCGCATCTCAATTAGTCA
GCAACCATAGTCCCGCCCCTAACTCCGCCCAGTTCCGCCCATTCTCCGCCCCATGGCTGACTAATTTTTT
TTATTTATGCAGAGGCCGAGGCCGCCTCGGCCTCTGAGCTATTCCAGAAGTAGTGAGGAGGCTTTTTTGG
AGGCCTAGGCTTTTGCAAAAAGCTAACTTGTTTATTGCAGCTTATAATGGTTACAAATAAAGCAATAGCA
TCACAAATTTCACAAATAAAGCATTTTTTTCACTGCATTCTAGTTGTGGTTTGTCCAAACTCATCAATGT
ATCTTATCATGTCTGGATCCGCTGCATTAATGAATCGGCCAACGCGCGGGGAGAGGCGGTTTGCGTATTG
GGCGCTCTTCCGCTTCCTCGCTCACTGACTCGCTGCGCTCGGTCGTTCGGCTGCGGCGAGCGGTATCAGC
TCACTCAAAGGCGGTAATACGGTTATCCACAGAATCAGGGGATAACGCAGGAAAGAACATGTGAGCAAAA
GGCCAGCAAAAGGCCAGGAACCGTAAAAAGGCCGCGTTGCTGGCGTTTTTCCATAGGCTCCGCCCCCCTG
ACGAGCATCACAAAAATCGACGCTCAAGTCAGAGGTGGCGAAACCCGACAGGACTATAAAGATACCAGGC
GTTTCCCCCTGGAAGCTCCCTCGTGCGCTCTCCTGTTCCGACCCTGCCGCTTACCGGATACCTGTCCGCC
TTTCTCCCTTCGGGAAGCGTGGCGCTTTCTCATAGCTCACGCTGTAGGTATCTCAGTTCGGTGTAGGTCG
TTCGCTCCAAGCTGGGCTGTGTGCACGAACCCCCCGTTCAGCCCGACCGCTGCGCCTTATCCGGTAACTA
TCGTCTTGAGTCCAACCCGGTAAGACACGACTTATCGCCACTGGCAGCAGCCACTGGTAACAGGATTAGC
AGAGCGAGGTATGTAGGCGGTGCTACAGAGTTCTTGAAGTGGTGGCCTAACTACGGCTACACTAGAAGAA
CAGTATTTGGTATCTGCGCTCTGCTGAAGCCAGTTACCTTCGGAAAAAGAGTTGGTAGCTCTTGATCCGG
CAAACAAACCACCGCTGGTAGCGGTGGTTTTTTTGTTTGCAAGCAGCAGATTACGCGCAGAAAAAAAGGA
TCTCAAGAAGATCCTTTGATCTTTTCTACGGGGTCTGACGCTCAGTGGAACGAAAACTCACGTTAAGGGA
TTTTGGTCATGAGATTATCAAAAAGGATCTTCACCTAGATCCTTTTAAATTAAAAATGAAGTTTTAAATC
AATCTAAAGTATATATGAGTAAACTTGGTCTGACAGTTACCAATGCTTAATCAGTGAGGCACCTATCTCA
GCGATCTGTCTATTTCGTTCATCCATAGTTGCCTGACTCCCCGTCGTGTAGATAACTACGATACGGGAGG
GCTTACCATCTGGCCCCAGTGCTGCAATGATACCGCGAGACCCACGCTCACCGGCTCCAGATTTATCAGC
AATAAACCAGCCAGCCGGAAGGGCCGAGCGCAGAAGTGGTCCTGCAACTTTATCCGCCTCCATCCAGTCT
ATTAATTGTTGCCGGGAAGCTAGAGTAAGTAGTTCGCCAGTTAATAGTTTGCGCAACGTTGTTGCCATTG
CTACAGGCATCGTGGTGTCACGCTCGTCGTTTGGTATGGCTTCATTCAGCTCCGGTTCCCAACGATCAAG
GCGAGTTACATGATCCCCCATGTTGTGCAAAAAAGCGGTTAGCTCCTTCGGTCCTCCGATCGTTGTCAGA
AGTAAGTTGGCCGCAGTGTTATCACTCATGGTTATGGCAGCACTGCATAATTCTCTTACTGTCATGCCAT
CCGTAAGATGCTTTTCTGTGACTGGTGAGTACTCAACCAAGTCATTCTGAGAATAGTGTATGCGGCGACC
GAGTTGCTCTTGCCCGGCGTCAATACGGGATAATACCGCGCCACATAGCAGAACTTTAAAAGTGCTCATC
ATTGGAAAACGTTCTTCGGGGCGAAAACTCTCAAGGATCTTACCGCTGTTGAGATCCAGTTCGATGTAAC
CCACTCGTGCACCCAACTGATCTTCAGCATCTTTTACTTTCACCAGCGTTTCTGGGTGAGCAAAAACAGG
AAGGCAAAATGCCGCAAAAAAGGGAATAAGGGCGACACGGAAATGTTGAATACTCATACTCTTCCTTTTT
CAATATTATTGAAGCATTTATCAGGGTTATTGTCTCATGAGCGGATACATATTTGAATGTATTTAGAAAA
ATAAACAAATAGGGGTTCCGCGCACATTTCCCCGAAAAGTGCCACCTGGGTCGACATTGATTATTGACTA
GTTATTAATAGTAATCAATTACGGGGTCATTAGTTCATAGCCCATATATGGAGTTCCGCGTTACATAACT
TACGGTAAATGGCCCGCCTGGCTGACCGCCCAACGACCCCCGCCCATTGACGTCAATAATGACGTATGTT
CCCATAGTAACGCCAATAGGGACTTTCCATTGACGTCAATGGGTGGAGTATTTACGGTAAACTGCCCACT
TGGCAGTACATCAAGTGTATCATATGCCAAGTACGCCCCCTATTGACGTCAATGACGGTAAATGGCCCGC
CTGGCATTATGCCCAGTACATGACCTTATGGGACTTTCCTACTTGGCAGTACATCTACGTATTAGTCATC
GCTATTACCATGGTCGAGGTGAGCCCCACGTTCTGCTTCACTCTCCCCATCTCCCCCCCCTCCCCACCCC
CAATTTTGTATTTATTTATTTTTTAATTATTTTGTGCAGCGATGGGGGCGGGGGGGGGGGGGGCGCGCGC
CAGGCGGGGCGGGGCGGGGCGAGGGGCGGGGCGGGGCGAGGCGGAAAGGTGCGGCGGCAGCCAATCAGAG
CGGCGCGCTCCGAAAGTTTCCTTTTATGGCGAGGCGGCGGCGGCGGCGGCCCTATAAAAAGCGAAGCGCG
CGGCGGGCGGGAGTCGCTGCGTTGCCTTCGCCCCGTGCCCCGCTCCGCGCCGCCTCGCGCCGCCCGCCCC
GGCTCTGACTGACCGCGTTACTCCCACAGGTGAGCGGGCGGGACGGCCCTTCTCCTCCGGGCTGTAATTA
GCGCTTGGTTTAATGACGGCTCGTTTCTTTTCTGTGGCTGCGTGAAAGCCTTAAAGGGCTCCGGGAGGGC
CCTTTGTGCGGGGGGGAGCGGCTCGGGGGGTGCGTGCGTGTGTGTGTGCGTGGGGAGCGCCGCGTGCGGC
TCCGCGCTGCCCGGCGGCTGTGAGCGCTGCGGGCGCGGCGCGGGGCTTTGTGCGCTCCGCAGTGTGCGCG
AGGGGAGCGCGGCCGGGGGCGGTGCCCCGCGGTGCGGGGGGGGCTGCGAGGGGAACAAAGGCTGCGTGCG
GGGTGTGTGCGTGGGGGGGTGAGCAGGGGGTGTGGGCGCGGCGGTCGGGCTGTAACCCCCCCCTGCACCC
CCCTCCCCGAGTTGCTGAGCACGGCCCGGCTTCGGGTGCGGGGCTCCGTACGGGGCGTGGCGCGGGGCTC
GCCGTGCCGGGCGGGGGGTGGCGGCAGGTGGGGGTGCCGGGCGGGGCGGGGCCGCCTCGGGCCGGGGAGG
GCTCGGGGGAGGGGCGCGGCGGCCCCCGGAGCGCCGGCGGCTGTCGAGGCGCGGCGAGCCGCAGCCATTG
CCTTTTATGGTAATCGTGCGAGAGGGCGCAGGGACTTCCTTTGTCCCAAATCTGTGCGGAGCCGAAATCT
GGGAGGCGCCGCCGCACCCCCTCTAGCGGGCGCGGGGCGAAGCGGTGCGGCGCCGGCAGGAAGGAAATGG
GCGGGGAGGGCCTTCGTGCGTCGCCGCGCCGCCGTCCCCTTCTCCCTCTCCAGCCTCGGGGCTGTCCGCG
GGGGGACGGCTGCCTTCGGGGGGGACGGGGCAGGGCGGGGTTCGGCTTCTGGCGTGTGACCGGCGGCTCT
AGAGCCTCTGCTAACCATGTTCATGCCTTCTTCTTTTTCCTACAGCTCCTGGGCAACGTGCTGGTTATTG
TGCTGTCTCATCATTTTGGCAAAGAATTGATTAATTCGAGCGAAGGCGCGCCCATTACTCGCATCCATTC
TCAGGCTGTCTCGTCTCGTCTCGCACGCGTGCCGCCACCATGCATACTCTTTATGCCCCCGGTGGATATG
ACATTATGGGATATCTGAGGCAGATCAGGAACCGGCCAAACCCGCAGGTGGAACTGGGCCCCGTGGATAC
ATCCTGCGCCTTGATTCTTTGTGACCTGAAACAGAAAGACACCCCGATAGTTTACGCGAGTGAAGCCTTC
CTCTACATGACAGGTTACAGCAACGCAGAGGTGCTGGGCCGGAATTGCCGGTTTCTGCAAAGCCCTGACG
GCATGGTGAAGCCCAAGAGCACCCGGAAGTACGTGGATAGTAACACAATCAATACTATGCGCAAGGCAAT
CGACAGGAATGCCGAGGTGCAGGTTGAAGTAGTCAATTTTAAAAAGAATGGACAGCGATTTGTTAATTTC
CTGACTATGATACCTGTTAGGGACGAAACAGGCGAGTATCGATACTCTATGGGATTCCAGTGCGAAACAG
AATCCGGAGGGTCTGGCTCCGGATCAAGTGGTGGCAGCGGTACCTCCACCCGGGCCCTGGAAGGGATCTT
TGAGGCCACCCACCGCCTGATCTATGGTGCCAAGGATGACTCTGGGCAGAGATACCTGGCCTGGTCTGGC
CACTCTGCCAGAGTGGGTGCTGCCAGGGACATGGCCAGGGCTGGTGTGTCCATCCCTGAAATCATGCAGG
CTGGTGGCTGGACCAATGTGAACATTGTGATGAACTACATCAGAAACCTGGACTCTGAGACTGGGGCCAT
GGTGAGGCTGCTCGAGGATGGGGACCCCAAGAAAAAGCGGAAGGTGTGAGAATTCCTGTGCCTTCTAGTT
GCCAGCCATCTGTTGTTTGCCCCTCCCCCGTGCCTTCCTTGACCCTGGAAGGTGCCACTCCCACTGTCCT
TTCCTAATAAAATGAGGAAATTGCATCGCATTGTCTGAGTAGGTGTCATTCTATTCTGGGGGGTGGGGTG
GGGCAGGACAGCAAGGGGGAGGATTGGGAAGACAATAGCAGGCATGCTGGGGATGCGGTGGGCTCTATGG
CTTCTGAGGCGGAAAGAACCAGCTGGGGCTCTAGGGGGTATCCCCACGCGCCCTGTAGCGTGTACCGCTG
GGAGTTCGTAGACGGAAACAAACGCAGAATCCAAGCGCGGCCGCCCAGGATACATAGATTACCACAACTC
CGAGCCCTTCCACCGCTAGCGCACTCCTCAGGTGCAGGCTGCCTATCAGAAGGTGGTGGCTGGTGTGGCC
AATGCCCTGGCTCACAAATACCACTGAGATCTTTTTCCCTCTGCCAAAAATTATGGGGACATCATGAAGC
CCCTTGAGCATCTGACTTCTGGCTAATAAAGGAAATTTATTTTCATTGCAATAGTGTGTTGGAATTTTTT
GTGTCTCTCACTCGGAAGGACATATGGGAGGGCAAATCATTTAAAACATCAGAATGAGTATTTGGTTTAG
AGTTTGGCAACATATGCCCATATGCTGGCTGCCATGAACAAAGGTTGGCTATAAAGAGGTCATCAGTATA
TGAAACAGCCCCCTGCTGTCCATTCCTTATTCCATAGAAAAGCCTTGACTTGAGGTTAGATTTTTTTTAT
ATTTTGTTTTGTGTTATTTTTTTCTTTAACATCCCTAAAATTTTCCTTACATGTTTTACTAGCCAGATTT
TTCCTCCTCTCCTGACTACTCCCAGTCATAGCTGTCCCTCTTCTCTTATGGAGATCCCTCGACCTGCAG
Features (pLannotate 1.2.2; 19 found; start..end, strand, type, name):
     46..62      -  protein_bind   lac operator: The lac repressor binds to the lac operator to inhibit transcription in E. coli. This inhibition can be relieved by adding lactose or isopropyl-β-D-thiogalactopyranoside (IPTG). lac repressor encoded by lacI
     70..100     -  promoter       lac promoter: promoter for the E. coli lac operon
    115..136     -  protein_bind   CAP binding site: CAP binding activates transcription in the presence of cAMP. E. coli catabolite activator protein
    149..188     -  CDS            lacI (fragment): lac repressor; lacI; The lac repressor binds to the lac operator to inhibit transcription in E. coli. This inhibition can be relieved by adding lactose or isopropyl-β-D-thiogalactopyranoside (IPTG).
    195..217     +  promoter       SV40 promoter (fragment): SV40 enhancer and early promoter
    221..355     +  rep_origin     SV40 ori: SV40 origin of replication
    375..509     +  polyA_signal   SV40 poly(A) signal: SV40 polyadenylation signal
    511..565     -  CDS            lacI (fragment): lac repressor; lacI; The lac repressor binds to the lac operator to inhibit transcription in E. coli. This inhibition can be relieved by adding lactose or isopropyl-β-D-thiogalactopyranoside (IPTG).
    748..1336    -  rep_origin     ori: high-copy-number ColE1/pMB1/pBR322/pUC origin of replication
   1507..2367    -  CDS            AmpR: β-lactamase; bla; confers resistance to ampicillin, carbenicillin, and related antibiotics
   2368..2472    -  promoter       AmpR promoter: bla
   2503..2882    +  enhancer       CMV enhancer: human cytomegalovirus immediate early enhancer
   2884..3159    +  promoter       chicken β-actin promoter: No description available
   3160..4175    +  intron         chimeric intron: chimera between introns from chicken β-actin and rabbit β-globin
   4787..5065    +  CDS            cre (fragment): RECR_BPP1 - Experimental evidence at protein level: Swiss-Prot protein existence level 1. Catalyzes site-specific recombination between two 34-base- pair LOXP sites. Its role is to maintain the phage genome as a monomeric unit-copy plasmid in the lysogenic state. From Escherichia phage P1 (Bacteriophage P1).
   5096..5320    +  polyA_signal   bGH poly(A) signal: bovine growth hormone polyadenylation signal
   5324..5345    +  promoter       SV40 promoter (fragment): SV40 enhancer and early promoter
   5483..5554    +  CDS            HBB (fragment): HBB_PONPY - Experimental evidence at transcript level: Swiss-Prot protein existence level 2. Involved in oxygen transport from the lung to the various peripheral tissues. From Pongo pygmaeus (Bornean orangutan).
   5625..5680    +  polyA_signal   β-globin poly(A) signal: rabbit β-globin polyadenylation signal (Gil and Proudfoot, 1987)
