[The description below was written by a language model from this plasmid's Addgene catalogue record and pLannotate feature annotations shown in this document.]
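Description:
pBW2698_pCAG-PV1-pMag-L1-iCre-257C-BGHpA is a 6,019-nt mammalian expression plasmid built on the pCAGGS backbone. It encodes one half of a split, light-inducible Cre recombinase. It is propagated in E. coli through a high-copy ColE1/pUC-type origin and selected with ampicillin via the AmpR (β-lactamase) gene. The backbone also carries an SV40 origin of replication and SV40 poly(A) signal, along with remnants of lac regulatory sequences (lac promoter, operator, CAP site and short lacI fragments) that play no evident role in the payload.

Expression is driven by the CAG promoter, annotated here as its three components: the CMV immediate-early enhancer, the chicken β-actin promoter and a chimeric β-actin/β-globin intron, which together give strong constitutive transcription in mammalian cells. The insert, cloned between KpnI and EcoRI, is a synthetic fusion in which the pMag dimerization domain sits at the N-terminus. By the construct name, a linker (L1) joins it to the C-terminal fragment of Cre, from amino acid 257 to the end, and an NLS is recorded at the C-terminus. The automated annotation detects only the Cre fragment. The roughly 600 nt between the intron and that fragment is unannotated and presumably holds the pMag portion. The record does not explain the "PV1" element in the name. Transcripts terminate at a bGH poly(A) signal, downstream of which residual rabbit β-globin sequence and its poly(A) signal from pCAGGS remain.

The fragment is meant to be inactive alone. In the Magnet system, pMag heterodimerizes with a partner domain under blue light, so co-expression with a complementary N-terminal Cre fragment fused to that partner should reconstitute recombinase activity at loxP sites. The partner construct is not described in this record.
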