Addgene plasmid #108822: pBW2698_pCAG-PV1-pMag-L1-iCre-257C-BGHpA
Purpose: Expresses aa257 to C-terminus of Cre recombinase fused to pMag CID
Depositing lab: Wilson Wong. Depositing organization: Boston University Main Campus. Publication: High-performance chemical- and light-inducible recombinases in mammalian cells and mice. Weinberg BH, Cho JH, Agarwal Y, Pham NTH, Caraballo LD, Walkosz M, Ortega C, Trexler M, Tague N, Law B, Benman WKJ, Letendre J, Beal J, Wong WW. Nat Commun. 2019 Oct 24;10(1):4845. doi: 10.1038/s41467-019-12800-7. PubMed 31649244.
Backbone
  Vector backbone: pCAGGS
  Vector type: Mammalian Expression, Cre/Lox, Synthetic Biology
Growth in bacteria
  Bacterial resistance: Ampicillin, 100 μg/mL
  Growth temperature: 37°C
  Growth strain: NEB Stable
  Copy number: High Copy
Gene/Insert
  Gene/Insert name: Cre recombinase fragment aa257 to C-terminus
  Species: Synthetic
  Promoter: pCAG
  Tag / fusion protein: pMag (N terminal on insert); NLS (C terminal on insert)
  Cloning method: Restriction Enzyme; 5′ cloning site KpnI (not destroyed); 3′ cloning site EcoRI (not destroyed)
Terms and licenses: Academic/Nonprofit Terms; Industry Terms: Not Available to Industry
Depositor comments: Please visit https://www.biorxiv.org/content/10.1101/747121v1 for bioRxiv preprint.
How to cite: pBW2698_pCAG-PV1-pMag-L1-iCre-257C-BGHpA was a gift from Wilson Wong (Addgene plasmid # 108822 ; http://n2t.net/addgene:108822 ; RRID:Addgene_108822)
