>Addgene plasmid #108822 | pBW2698_pCAG-PV1-pMag-L1-iCre-257C-BGHpA | addgene partial sequence | sequence record 227078 | Addgene Partial NGS Result
TGCACCCCCCTCCCCGAGTTGCTGAGCACGGCCCGGCTTCGGGTGCGGGGCTCCGTACGGGGCGTGGCGC
GGGGCTCGCCGTGCCGGGCGGGGGGTGGCGGCAGGTGGGGGTGCCGGGCGGGGCGGGGCCGCCTCGGGCC
GGGGAGGGCTCGGGGGAGGGGCGCGGCGGCCCCCGGAGCGCCGGCGGCTGTCGAGGCGCGGCGAGCCGCA
GCCATTGCCTTTTATGGTAATCGTGCGAGAGGGCGCAGGGACTTCCTTTGTCCCAAATCTGTGCGGAGCC
GAAATCTGGGAGGCGCCGCCGCACCCCCTCTAGCGGGCGCGGGGCGAAGCGGTGCGGCGCCGGCAGGAAG
GAAATGGGCGGGGAGGGCCTTCGTGCGTCGCCGCGCCGCCGTCCCCTTCTCCCTCTCCAGCCTCGGGGCT
GTCCGCGGGGGGACGGCTGCCTTCGGGGGGGACGGGGCAGGGCGGGGTTCGGCTTCTGGCGTGTGACCGG
CGGCTCTAGAGCCTCTGCTAACCATGTTCATGCCTTCTTCTTTTTCCTACAGCTCCTGGGCAACGTGCTG
GTTATTGTGCTGTCTCATCATTTTGGCAAAGAATTGATTAATTCGAGCGAAGGCGCGCCCATTACTCGCA
TCCATTCTCAGGCTGTCTCGTCTCGTCTCGCACGCGTGCCGCCACCATGCATACTCTTTATGCCCCCGGT
GGATATGACATTATGGGATATCTGAGGCAGATCAGGAACCGGCCAAACCCGCAGGTGGAACTGGGCCCCG
TGGATACATCCTGCGCCTTGATTCTTTGTGACCTGAAACAGAAAGACACCCCGATAGTTTACGCGAGTGA
AGCCTTCCTCTACATGACAGGTTACAGCAACGCAGAGGTGCTGGGCCGGAATTGCCGGTTTCTGCAAAGC
CCTGACGGCATGGTGAAGCCCAAGAGCACCCGGAAGTACGTGGATAGTAACACAATCAATACTATGCGCA
AGGCAATCGACAGGAATGCCGAGGTGCAGGTTGAAGTAGTCAATTTTAAAAAGAATGGACAGCGATTTGT
TAATTTCCTGACTATGATACCTGTTAGGGACGAAACAGGCGAGTATCGATACTCTATGGGATTCCAGTGC
GAAACAGAATCCGGAGGGTCTGGCTCCGGATCAAGTGGTGGCAGCGGTACCTCCACCCGGGCCCTGGAAG
GGATCTTTGAGGCCACCCACCGCCTGATCTATGGTGCCAAGGATGACTCTGGGCAGAGATACCTGGCCTG
GTCTGGCCACTCTGCCAGAGTGGGTGCTGCCAGGGACATGGCCAGGGCTGGTGTGTCCATCCCTGAAATC
ATGCAGGCTGGTGGCTGGACCAATGTGAACATTGTGATGAACTACATCAGAAACCTGGACTCTGAGACTG
GGGCCATGGTGAGGCTGCTCGAGGATGGGGACCCCAAGAAAAAGCGGAAGGTGTGAGAATTCCTGTGCCT
TCTAGTTGCCAGCCATCTGTTGTTTGCCCCTCCCCCGTGCCTTCCTTGACCCTGGAAGGTGCCACTCCCA
CTGTCCTTTCCTAATAAAATGAGGAAATTGCATCGCATTGTCTGAGTAGGTGTCATTCTATTCTGGGGGG
TGGGGTGGGGCAGGACAGCAAGGGGGAGGATTGGGAAGACAATAGCAGGCATGCTGGGGATGCGGTGGGC
TCTATGGCTTCTGAGGCGGAAAGAACCAGCTGGGGCTCTAGGGGGTATCCCCACGCGCCCTGTAGCGTGT
ACCGCTGGGAGTTCGTAGACGGAAACAAACGCAGAATCCAAGCGCGGCCGCCCAGGATACATAGATTACC
ACAACTCCGAGCCCTTCCACCGCTAGCGCACTCCTCAGGTGCAGGCTGCCTATCAGAAGGTGGTGGCTGG
TGTGGCCAATGCCCTGGCTCACAAATACCACTGAGATCTTTTTCCCTCTGCCAAAAATTATGGGGACATC
ATGAAGCCCCTTGAGCATCTGACTTCTGGCTAATAAAGGAAATTTATTTTCATTGCAATAGTGTGTTGGA
ATTTTTTGTGTCTCTCACTCGGAAGGACATATGGGAGGGCAAATCATTTAAAACATCAGAATGAGTATTT
GGTTTAGAGTTTGGCAACATATGCCCATATGCTGGCTGCCATGAACAAAGGTTGGCTATAAAGAGGTCAT
CAGTATATGAAACAGCCCCCTGCTGTCCATTCCTTATTCCATAGAAAAGCCTTGACTTGAGGTTAGATTT
TTTTTATATTTTGTTTTGTGTTATTTTTTTCTTTAACATCCCTAAAATTTTCCTTACATGTTTTACTAGC
CAGATTTTTCCTCCTCTCCTGACTACTCCCAGTCATAGCTGTCCCTCTTCTCTTATGGAGATCCCTCGAC
CTGCAGCCCAAGCTTGGCGTAATCATGGTCATAGCTGTTTCCTGTGTGAAATTGTTATCCGCTCACAATT
CCACACAACATACGAGCCGGAAGCATAAAGTGTAAAGCCTGGGGTGCCTAATGAGTGAGCTAACTCACAT
TAATTGCGTTGCGCTCACTGCCCGCTTTCCAGTCGGGAAACCTGTCGTGCCAGCGGATCCGCATCTCAAT
TAGTCAGCAACCATAGTCCCGCCCCTAACTCCGCCCAGTTCCGCCCATTCTCCGCCCCATGGCTGACTAA
TTTTTTTTATTTATGCAGAGGCCGAGGCCGCCTCGGCCTCTGAGCTATTCCAGAAGTAGTGAGGAGGCTT
TTTTGGAGGCCTAGGCTTTTGCAAAAAGCTAACTTGTTTATTGCAGCTTATAATGGTTACAAATAAAGCA
ATAGCATCACAAATTTCACAAATAAAGCATTTTTTTCACTGCATTCTAGTTGTGGTTTGTCCAAACTCAT
CAATGTATCTTATCATGTCTGGATCCGCTGCATTAATGAATCGGCCAACGCGCGGGGAGAGGCGGTTTGC
GTATTGGGCGCTCTTCCGCTTCCTCGCTCACTGACTCGCTGCGCTCGGTCGTTCGGCTGCGGCGAGCGGT
ATCAGCTCACTCAAAGGCGGTAATACGGTTATCCACAGAATCAGGGGATAACGCAGGAAAGAACATGTGA
GCAAAAGGCCAGCAAAAGGCCAGGAACCGTAAAAAGGCCGCGTTGCTGGCGTTTTTCCATAGGCTCCGCC
CCCCTGACGAGCAT
